>Addgene plasmid #219207 | SFFV-HIF3A-Brd 265 | addgene full sequence | sequence record 448984 | Addgene NGS Result
ATTTATGCAGAGGCCGAGGCCGCCTCGGCCTCTGAGCTATTCCAGAAGTAGTGAGGAGGCTTTTTTGGAG
GCCTAGGGACGTACCCAATTCGCCCTATAGTGAGTCGTATTACGCGCGCTCACTGGCCGTCGTTTTACAA
CGTCGTGACTGGGAAAACCCTGGCGTTACCCAACTTAATCGCCTTGCAGCACATCCCCCTTTCGCCAGCT
GGCGTAATAGCGAAGAGGCCCGCACCGATCGCCCTTCCCAACAGTTGCGCAGCCTGAATGGCGAATGGG
[124 nt withheld, positions 280-403]
C
[91 nt withheld, positions 405-495]
A
[49 nt withheld, positions 497-545]
CCTTTGACGTTGGAGTCCACGTTCTTT
[37 nt withheld, positions 573-609]
ACCCTATCTCGGTCTATTCTTTTGATTTATAAGGGATTTTGCCGATTTCGGCCTATTGGTTAAAAAATGA
GCTGATTTAACAAAAATTTAACGCGAATTTTAACAAAATATTAACGCTTACAATTTAGGTGGCACTTTTC
GGGGAAATGTGCGCGGAACCCCTATTTGTTTATTTTTCTAAATACATTCAAATATGTATCCGCTCATGAG
ACAATAACCCTGATAAATGCTTCAATAATATTGAAAAAGGAAGAGTATGAGTATTCAACATTTCCGTGTC
GCCCTTATTCCCTTTTTTGCGGCATTTTGCCTTCCTGTTTTTGCTCACCCAGAAACGCTGGTGAAAGTAA
AAGATGCTGAAGATCAGTTGGGTGCACGAGTGGGTTACATCGAACTGGATCTCAACAGCGGTAAGATCCT
TGAGAGTTTTCGCCCCGAAGAACGTTTTCCAATGATGAGCACTTTTAAAGTTCTGCTATGTGGCGCGGTA
TTATCCCGTATTGACGCCGGGCAAGAGCAACTCGGTCGCCGCATACACTATTCTCAGAATGACTTGGTTG
AGTACTCACCAGTCACAGAAAAGCATCTTACGGATGGCATGACAGTAAGAGAATTATGCAGTGCTGCCAT
AACCATGAGTGATAACACTGCGGCCAACTTACTTCTGACAACGATCGGAGGACCGAAGGAGCTAACCGCT
TTTTTGCACAACATGGGGGATCATGTAACTCGCCTTGATCGTTGGGAACCGGAGCTGAATGAAGCCATAC
CAAACGACGAGCGTGACACCACGATGCCTGTAGCAATGGCAACAACGTTGCGCAAACTATTAACTGGCGA
ACTACTTACTCTAGCTTCCCGGCAACAATTAATAGACTGGATGGAGGCGGATAAAGTTGCAGGACCACTT
CTGCGCTCGGCCCTTCCGGCTGGCTGGTTTATTGCTGATAAATCTGGAGCCGGTGAGCGTGGGTCTCGCG
GTATCATTGCAGCACTGGGGCCAGATGGTAAGCCCTCCCGTATCGTAGTTATCTACACGACGGGGAGTCA
GGCAACTATGGATGAACGAAATAGACAGATCGCTGAGATAGGTGCCTCACTGATTAAGCATTGGTAACTG
TCAGACCAAGTTTACTCATATATACTTTAGATTGATTTAAAACTTCATTTTTAATTTAAAAGGATCTAGG
TGAAGATCCTTTTTGATAATCTCATGACCAAAATCCCTTAACGTGAGTTTTCGTTCCACTGAGCGTCAGA
CCCCGTAGAAAAGATCAAAGGATCTTCTTGAGATCCTTTTTTTCTGCGCGTAATCTGCTGCTTGCAAACA
AAAAAACCACCGCTACCAGCGGTGGTTTGTTTGCCGGATCAAGAGCTACCAACTCTTTTTCCGAAGGTAA
CTGGCTTCAGCAGAGCGCAGATACCAAATACTGTTCTTCTAGTGTAGCCGTAGTTAGGCCACCACTTCAA
GAACTCTGTAGCACCGCCTACATACCTCGCTCTGCTAATCCTGTTACCAGTGGCTGCTGCCAGTGGCGAT
AAGTCGTGTCTTACCGGGTTGGACTCAAGACGATAGTTACCGGATAAGGCGCAGCGGTCGGGCTGAACGG
GGGGTTCGTGCACACAGCCCAGCTTGGAGCGAACGACCTACACCGAACTGAGATACCTACAGCGTGAGCT
ATGAGAAAGCGCCACGCTTCCCGAAGGGAGAAAGGCGGACAGGTATCCGGTAAGCGGCAGGGTCGGAACA
GGAGAGCGCACGAGGGAGCTTCCAGGGGGAAACGCCTGGTATCTTTATAGTCCTGTCGGGTTTCGCCACC
TCTGACTTGAGCGTCGATTTTTGTGATGCTCGTCAGGGGGGCGGAGCCTATGGAAAAACGCCAGCAACGC
GGCCTTTTTACGGTTCCTGGCCTTTTGCTGGCCTTTTGCTCACATGTTCTTTCCTGCGTTATCCCCTGAT
TCTGTGGATAACCGTATTACCGCCTTTGAGTGAGCTGATACCGCTCGCCGCAGCCGAACGACCGAGCGCA
GCGAGTCAGTGAGCGAGGAAGCGGAAGAGCGCCCAATACGCAAACCGCCTCTCCCCGCGCGTTGGCCGAT
TCATTAATGCAGCTGGCACGACAGGTTTCCCGACTGGAAAGCGGGCAGTGAGCGCAACGCAATTAATGTG
AGTTAGCTCACTCATTAGGCACCCCAGGCTTTACACTTTATGCTTCCGGCTCGTATGTTGTGTGGAATTG
TGAGCGGATAACAATTTCACACAGGAAACAGCTATGACCATGATTACGCCAAGCGCGCAATTAACCCTCA
CTAAAGGGAACAAAAGCTGGAGCTGCAAGCTTAATGTAGTCTTATGCAATACTCTTGTAGTCTTGCAACA
TGGTAACGATGAGTTAGCAACATGCCTTACAAGGAGAGAAAAAGCACCGTGCATGCCGATTGGTGGAAGT
AAGGTGGTACGATCGTGCCTTATTAGGAAGGCAACAGACGGGTCTGACATGGATTGGACGAACCACTGAA
TTGCCGCATTGCAGAGATATTGTATTTAAGTGCCTAGCTCGATACATAAACGGGTCTCTCTGGTTAGACC
AGATCTGAGCCTGGGAGCTCTCTGGCTAACTAGGGAACCCACTGCTTAAGCCTCAATAAAGCTTGCCTTG
AGTGCTTCAAGTAGTGTGTGCCCGTCTGTTGTGTGACTCTGGTAACTAGAGATCCCTCAGACCCTTTTAG
TCAGTGTGGAAAATCTCTAGCAGTGGCGCCCGAACAGGGACTTGAAAGCGAAAGGGAAACCAGAGGAGCT
CTCTCGACGCAGGACTCGGCTTGCTGAAGCGCGCACGGCAAGAGGCGAGGGGCGGCGACTGGTGAGTACG
CCAAAAATTTTGACTAGCGGAGGCTAGAAGGAGAGAGATGGGTGCGAGAGCGTCAGTATTAAGCGGGGGA
GAATTAGATCGCGATGGGAAAAAATTCGGTTAAGGCCAGGGGGAAAGAAAAAATATAAATTAAAACATAT
AGTATGGGCAAGCAGGGAGCTAGAACGATTCGCAGTTAATCCTGGCCTGTTAGAAACATCAGAAGGCTGT
AGACAAATACTGGGACAGCTACAACCATCCCTTCAGACAGGATCAGAAGAACTTAGATCATTATATAATA
CAGTAGCAACCCTCTATTGTGTGCATCAAAGGATAGAGATAAAAGACACCAAGGAAGCTTTAGACAAGAT
AGAGGAAGAGCAAAACAAAAGTAAGACCACCGCACAGCAAGCGGCCGCTGATCTTCAGACCTGGAGGAGG
AGATATGAGGGACAATTGGAGAAGTGAATTATATAAATATAAAGTAGTAAAAATTGAACCATTAGGAGTA
GCACCCACCAAGGCAAAGAGAAGAGTGGTGCAGAGAGAAAAAAGAGCAGTGGGAATAGGAGCTTTGTTCC
TTGGGTTCTTGGGAGCAGCAGGAAGCACTATGGGCGCAGCGTCAATGACGCTGACGGTACAGGCCAGACA
ATTATTGTCTGGTATAGTGCAGCAGCAGAACAATTTGCTGAGGGCTATTGAGGCGCAACAGCATCTGTTG
CAACTCACAGTCTGGGGCATCAAGCAGCTCCAGGCAAGAATCCTGGCTGTGGAAAGATACCTAAAGGATC
AACAGCTCCTGGGGATTTGGGGTTGCTCTGGAAAACTCATTTGCACCACTGCTGTGCCTTGGAATGCTAG
TTGGAGTAATAAATCTCTGGAACAGATTTGGAATCACACGACCTGGATGGAGTGGGACAGAGAAATTAAC
AATTACACAAGCTTAATACACTCCTTAATTGAAGAATCGCAAAACCAGCAAGAAAAGAATGAACAAGAAT
TATTGGAATTAGATAAATGGGCAAGTTTGTGGAATTGGTTTAACATAACAAATTGGCTGTGGTATATAAA
ATTATTCATAATGATAGTAGGAGGCTTGGTAGGTTTAAGAATAGTTTTTGCTGTACTTTCTATAGTGAAT
AGAGTTAGGCAGGGATATTCACCATTATCGTTTCAGACCCACCTCCCAACCCCGAGGGGACCCGACAGGC
CCGAAGGAATAGAAGAAGAAGGTGGAGAGAGAGACAGAGACAGATCCATTCGATTAGTGAACGGATCTCG
ACGGTATCGGTTAACTTTTAAAAGAAAAGGGGGGATTGGGGGGTACAGTGCAGGGGAAAGAATAGTAGAC
ATAATAGCAACAGACATACAAACTAAAGAATTACAAAAACAAATTACAAAAATTCAAAATTTTATCGATC
ACGAGACTAGCCTCGAGCTGGCTGCAGTAACGCCATTTTGCAAGGCATGGAAAAATACCAAACCAAGAAT
AGAGAAGTTCAGATCAAGGGCGGGTACATGAAAATAGCTAACGTTGGGCCAAACAGGATATCTGCGGTGA
GCAGTTTCGGCCCCGGCCCGGGGCCAAGAACAGATGGTCACCGCAGTTTCGGCCCCGGCCCGAGGCCAAG
AACAGATGGTCCCCAGATATGGCCCAACCCTCAGCAGTTTCTTAAGACCCATCAGATGTTTCCAGGCTCC
CCCAAGGACCTGAAATGACCCTGCGCCTTATTTGAATTAACCAATCAGCCTGCTTCTCGCTTCTGTTCGC
GCGCTTCTGCTTCCCGAGCTCTATAAAAGAGCTCACAACCCCTCACTCGGCGCGCCAGTCCTCCGACAGA
CTGAGTCGGCCGGTCGAATCAAGCTTATCGATACCGTCGACGGATCCGCTAGCCCGCGGTTCGAAATGCG
GCCCGCAGCCGGCGCAGCCAGGAGACCGAGGTGCTGTACCAGCTGGCTCACACGCTGCCCTTCGCCCGCG
GCGTCAGCGCCCACCTGGACAAGGCCTCTATCATGCGCCTCACCATCAGCTACCTGCGCATGCACCGCCT
CTGCGCCGCAGCTGGAGCTCATTGGACACAGCATCTTTGATTTCATCCACCCCTGTGACCAAGAGGAGCT
TCAGGACGCCCTGACCCCCCAGCAGACCCTGTCCAGGAGGAAGGTGGAGGCCCCCACGGAGCGGTGCTTC
TCCTTGCGCATGAAGAGTACACTCACCAGCCGCGGGCGCACCCTCAACCTCAAGGCGGCCACCTGGAAGG
TGCTGAACTGCTCTGGACATATGAGGGCCTACAAGCCACCTGCGCAGACTTCTCCAGCTGGGAGCCCTGA
CTCAGAGCCCCCGCTGCAGTGCCTGGTGCTCATCTGCGAAGCCATCCCCCACCCAGGCAGCCTGGAGCCC
CCACTGGGCCGAGGGGCCTTCCTCAGCCGCCACAGCCTGGACATGAAGTTCACCTACTGTGACGACAGGA
TTGCAGAAGTGGCTGGCTATAGTCCCGATGACCTGATCGGCTGTTCCGCCTACGAGTACATCCACGCGCT
GGACTCCGATGCGGTCAGCAAGAGCATCCACACCTTGCTGAGCAAGGGCCAGGCAGTAACAGGGCAGTAT
CGCTTCCTGGCCCGGAGTGGTGGCTACCTGTGGACCCAGACCCAGGCCACAGTGGTGTCAGGGGGACGGG
GCCCCCAGTCGGAGAGTATCGTCTGTGTCCATTTTTTAATCAGCCAGGTGGAAGAGACCGGAGTGGTGCT
GTCCCTGGAGCAAACGGAGCAACACTCTCGCAGACCCATTCAGCGGGGCGCCCCCTCTCAGAAGGACACC
CCTAACCCTGGGGACAGCCTTGACACCCCTGGCCCCCGGATCCTTGCCTTCCTGCACCCGCCTTCCCTGA
GCGAGGCTGCCCTGGCCGCTGACCCCCGCCGTTTCTGCAGCCCTGACCTCCGTCGCCTCCTGGGACCCAT
CCTGGATGGGGCTTCAGTAGCAGCCACTCCCAGCACCCCGCTGGCCACACGGCACCCCCAAAGTCCTCTT
TCGGCTGATCTCCCAGATGAACTACCTGTGGGCACCGAGAATGTGCACAGACTCTTCACCTCCGGGAAAG
ACACTGAGGCAGTGGAGACAGATTTAGATATAGCTCAGGATGCTGATGCTCTGGATTTGGAGATGCTGGC
CCCCTACATCTCCATGGATGATGACTTCCAGCTCAACGCCAGCGAGCAGCTACCCAGGGCCTACCACAGA
CCTCTGGGGGCTGTCCCCCGGCCCCGTGCTCGGAGCTTCCATGGCCTGTCACCTCCAGCCCTTGAGCCCT
CCCTGCTACCCCGCTGGGGGAGTGACCCCCGGCTGAGCTGCTCCAGCCCTTCCAGAGGGGACCCCTCAGC
ATCCTCTCCCATGGCTGGGGCTCGGAAGAGGACCCTGGCCCAGAGCTCAGAGGACGAGGACGAGGGAGTG
GAGCTGCTGGGAGTGAGACCTCCCAAAAGGTCCCCCAGCCCAGAACACGAAAACTTTCTGCTCTTTCCTC
TCAGCCTGAGTTTCCTTCTGACAGGAGGACCAGCCCCAGGGAGCCTGCAGGACCCCAGCACCCCACTCCT
GAACCTGAATGAGCCCCTGGGCCTGGGCCCCTCACTGCTCTCTCCGTACTCAGACGAGGACACTACCCAG
CCCGGGGGCCCCTTCCAGCCAAGGGCAGGCTCAGCCCAGGCTGACTAGACCGGTCGGATCCCCCGGGCTG
CAGGAATTCGAGCATCTTACCGCCATTTATTCCCATATTTGTTCTGTTTTTCTTGATTTGGGTATACATT
TAAATGTTAATAAAACAAAATGGTGGGGCAATCATTTACATTTTTAGGGATATGTAATTACTAGTTCAGG
TGTATTGCCACAAGACAAACATGTTAAGAAACTTTCCCGTTATTTACGCTCTGTTCCTGTTAATCAACCT
CTGGATTACAAAATTTGTGAAAGATTGACTGATATTCTTAACTATGTTGCTCCTTTTACGCTGTGTGGAT
ATGCTGCTTTAATGCCTCTGTATCATGCTATTGCTTCCCGTACGGCTTTCGTTTTCTCCTCCTTGTATAA
ATCCTGGTTGCTGTCTCTTTATGAGGAGTTGTGGCCCGTTGTCCGTCAACGTGGCGTGGTGTGCTCTGTG
TTTGCTGACGCAACCCCCACTGGCTGGGGCATTGCCACCACCTGTCAACTCCTTTCTGGGACTTTCGCTT
TCCCCCTCCCGATCGCCACGGCAGAACTCATCGCCGCCTGCCTTGCCCGCTGCTGGACAGGGGCTAGGTT
GCTGGGCACTGATAATTCCGTGGTGTTGTCGGGGAAGCTGACGTCCTTTGCAATTCGATATCAAGCTGTA
CCTTCTAGATGTACATCGCTTGTAGCGCTTCTAGACCAATGACTTACAAGGCAGCTGTAGATCTTAGCCA
CTTTTTAAAAGAAAAGGGGGGACTGGAAGGGCTAATTCACTCCCAACGAAGACAAGATCTGCTTTTTGCT
TGTACTGGGTCTCTCTGGTTAGACCAGATCTGAGCCTGGGAGCTCTCTGGCTAACTAGGGAACCCACTGC
TTAAGCCTCAATAAAGCTTGCCTTGAGTGCTTCAAGTAGTGTGTGCCCGTCTGTTGTGTGACTCTGGTAA
CTAGAGATCCCTCAGACCCTTTTAGTCAGTGTGGAAAATCTCTAGCAGTAGTAGTTCATGTCATCTTATT
ATTCAGTATTTATAACTTGCAAAGAAATGAATATCAGAGAGTGAGAGGAACTTGTTTATTGCAGCTTATA
ATGGTTACAAATAAAGCAATAGCATCACAAATTTCACAAATAAAGCATTTTTTTCACTGCATTCTAGTTG
TGGTTTGTCCAAACTCATCAATGTATCTTATCATGTCTGGCTCTAGCTATCCCGCCCCTAACTCCGCCCA
TCCCGCCCCTAACTCCGCCCAGTTCCGCCCATTCTCCGCCCCATGGCTGACTAATTTTTTTT
Features (pLannotate 1.2.2; 29 found; start..end, strand, type, name):
     94..112     -  promoter       T7 promoter: promoter for bacteriophage T7 RNA polymerase
    120..275     +  CDS            lacZα (fragment): LacZα fragment of β-galactosidase; lacZ fragment
    280..708     +  rep_origin     f1 ori (sequence partly withheld): f1 bacteriophage origin of replication; arrow indicates direction of (+) strand synthesis
    761..865     +  promoter       AmpR promoter: bla
    866..1726    +  CDS            AmpR: β-lactamase; bla; confers resistance to ampicillin, carbenicillin, and related antibiotics
   1897..2485    +  rep_origin     ori: high-copy-number ColE1/pMB1/pBR322/pUC origin of replication
   2668..2760    +  CDS            lacI (fragment): lac repressor; lacI; The lac repressor binds to the lac operator to inhibit transcription in E. coli. This inhibition can be relieved by adding lactose or isopropyl-β-D-thiogalactopyranoside (IPTG).
   2773..2794    +  protein_bind   CAP binding site: CAP binding activates transcription in the presence of cAMP. E. coli catabolite activator protein
   2809..2839    +  promoter       lac promoter: promoter for the E. coli lac operon
   2847..2863    +  protein_bind   lac operator: The lac repressor binds to the lac operator to inhibit transcription in E. coli. This inhibition can be relieved by adding lactose or isopropyl-β-D-thiogalactopyranoside (IPTG). lac repressor encoded by lacI
   2908..2926    +  promoter       T3 promoter: promoter for bacteriophage T3 RNA polymerase
   2954..3180    +  promoter       RSV promoter: Rous sarcoma virus enhancer/promoter
   3181..3361    +  LTR            5' LTR (truncated): truncated 5' long terminal repeat (LTR) from HIV-1
   3408..3533    +  misc_feature   HIV-1 Ψ: packaging signal of human immunodeficiency virus type 1
   3517..3880    +  CDS            HIV-1 gag (fragment): gag protein from human immunodeficiency virus 1; gag
   4026..4259    +  misc_feature   RRE: The Rev response element (RRE) of HIV-1 allows for Rev-dependent mRNA export from the nucleus to the cytoplasm.
   4636..4736    +  CDS            Rev (fragment): human immunodeficiency virus 1 (HIV-1) Rev protein; rev; enhances nuclear export of unspliced and incompletely spliced viral mRNAs
   4755..4872    +  misc_feature   cPPT/CTS: central polypurine tract and central termination sequence of HIV-1
   4906..5307    +  promoter       SFFV promoter: spleen focus-forming virus long terminal repeat (LTR) promoter
   5310..5540    +  CDS            Hif3a (fragment): HIF3A_MOUSE - Also known as Mop7 From Mus musculus (Mouse).
   5518..7164    +  CDS            HIF3A (fragment): HIF3A_HUMAN - Also known as BHLHE17, MOP7, PASD7. Experimental evidence at protein level: Swiss-Prot protein existence level 1. [Isoform 5]: Attenuates the ability of transcription factor HIF1A to bind to hypoxia-responsive elements (HRE) located within the enhancer/promoter of hypoxia-inducible target genes and hence inhibits HRE-driven transcriptional activation. From Homo sapiens (Human).
   7175..7200    +  misc_feature   MCS (fragment): pBluescript multiple cloning site
   7200..7259    +  CDS            S (fragment): HBSAG_WHV6 - Experimental evidence at transcript level: Swiss-Prot protein existence level 2. The middle envelope protein plays an important role in the budding of the virion. It is involved in the induction of budding in a nucleocapsid independent way. In this process the majority of envelope proteins bud to form subviral lipoprotein particles of 22 nm of diameter that do not contain a nucleocapsid (By similarity). From Woodchuck hepatitis B virus (isolate w64/pWS23) (WHV).
   7391..7794    +  misc_feature   WPRE: woodchuck hepatitis virus posttranscriptional regulatory element
   7852..7911    +  CDS            nef (fragment): NEF_HV1Z2 - Experimental evidence at protein level: Swiss-Prot protein existence level 1. Extracellular Nef protein targets CD4(+) T-lymphocytes for apoptosis by interacting with CXCR4 surface receptors. From Human immunodeficiency virus type 1 group M subtype D (isolate Z2/CDC-Z34) (HIV-1).
   7913..8146    +  LTR            3' LTR (ΔU3): self-inactivating 3' long terminal repeat (LTR) from HIV-1
   8218..8339    +  polyA_signal   SV40 poly(A) signal: SV40 polyadenylation signal
   8358..8379    +  rep_origin     SV40 ori (fragment): SV40 origin of replication
   8379..73      +  rep_origin     SV40 ori (across the origin): SV40 origin of replication
