[The description below was written by a language model from this plasmid's Addgene catalogue record and pLannotate feature annotations shown in this document.]
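Description:
SFFV-HIF3A-Brd 265 is a third-generation-style, self-inactivating HIV-1 lentiviral transfer plasmid built on the SFFV-MCS backbone and carrying the human transcription factor HIF3A together with a construct-specific DNA barcode. It is propagated in E. coli through a high-copy ColE1/pUC-type origin with ampicillin selection (AmpR/β-lactamase). The bacterial portion also retains pBluescript-like remnants, including an f1 origin, lac regulatory elements, a lacZα fragment and T7/T3 promoters. No mammalian selection marker or fluorescent reporter is annotated.

The viral cassette begins with an RSV promoter fused to a truncated 5' LTR, which drives Tat-independent production of genomic RNA in packaging cells. It is followed by the Ψ packaging signal with a partial gag sequence, the Rev response element for nuclear export of the unspliced genome, and the cPPT/CTS, which aids nuclear import in transduced cells. Internally, the spleen focus-forming virus (SFFV) promoter, which is strong in haematopoietic and many other cell types, drives the roughly 1.8 kb HIF3A open reading frame. The annotation tool splits this frame into a short N-terminal match to mouse Hif3a and a longer match to human HIF3A, most likely reflecting sequence conservation or isoform differences, since the record lists the insert as human. A WPRE downstream enhances transcript stability and expression. According to the depositor, the barcode sits after the WPRE at an XbaI site, though it is not annotated in the feature table. The cassette ends with a ΔU3 3' LTR and an SV40 polyadenylation signal.

The plasmid belongs to a barcoded transcription factor library for combinatorial screening in immune cell reprogramming. The barcode's position within the transcribed region should allow the delivered factor to be identified by sequencing.
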