Addgene plasmid #219207: SFFV-HIF3A-Brd 265
Purpose: Transcription factor HIF3A with a specific barcode assigned.
Depositing lab: Filipe Pereira. Depositing organization: Center for Neuroscience and Cell Biology, University of Coimbra. Publication: A combinatorial transcription factor screening platform for immune cell reprogramming. Kurochkin I, Altman AR, Caiado I, Pertiga-Cabral D, Halitzki E, Minaeva M, Zimmermannova O, Henriques-Oliveira L, Klein D, Nair M, Oliveira D, Cajal LR, Knittel R, Feick C, Ringner M, Martin M, Cirovic B, Pires CF, Rosa FF, Sitnicka E, Theis FJ, Pereira CF. Cell Syst. 2026 Jan 21;17(1):101457. doi: 10.1016/j.cels.2025.101457. Epub 2026 Jan 14. PubMed 41539305.
Backbone
  Vector backbone: SFFV-MCS
  Backbone size w/o insert (bp): 6638
  Vector type: Lentiviral
Growth in bacteria
  Bacterial resistance: Ampicillin, 100 μg/mL
  Growth temperature: 37°C
  Growth strain: NEB Stable
  Copy number: High Copy
Gene/Insert
  Gene/Insert name: HIF3A
  Species: H. sapiens (human)
  Insert size (bp): 1803
  Entrez Gene: HIF3A (a.k.a. HIF-3A, HIF3-alpha-1, IPAS, MOP7, PASD7, bHLHe17)
  Promoter: The spleen focus-forming virus (SFFV) promoter
  Cloning method: Restriction Enzyme; 5′ cloning site Bsp119I (not destroyed); 3′ cloning site BstHI (not destroyed)
Terms and licenses: Academic/Nonprofit Terms; Industry Terms: Not Available to Industry
Depositor comments: Barcode sequence cloned into XbaI restriction site. Design of plasmid is as follows: SFFV-[TF sequence]-WPRE-[Barcode sequence].
How to cite: SFFV-HIF3A-Brd 265 was a gift from Filipe Pereira (Addgene plasmid # 219207 ; http://n2t.net/addgene:219207 ; RRID:Addgene_219207)
