>Addgene plasmid #219207 | SFFV-HIF3A-Brd 265 | depositor partial sequence | sequence record 428101 | TF ORF
ATGCGGCCCGCAGCCGGCGCAGCCAGGAGACCGAGGTGCTGTACCAGCTGGCTCACACGCTGCCCTTCGC
CCGCGGCGTCAGCGCCCACCTGGACAAGGCCTCTATCATGCGCCTCACCATCAGCTACCTGCGCATGCAC
CGCCTCTGCGCCGCAGCTGGAGCTCATTGGACACAGCATCTTTGATTTCATCCACCCCTGTGACCAAGAG
GAGCTTCAGGACGCCCTGACCCCCCAGCAGACCCTGTCCAGGAGGAAGGTGGAGGCCCCCACGGAGCGGT
GCTTCTCCTTGCGCATGAAGAGTACACTCACCAGCCGCGGGCGCACCCTCAACCTCAAGGCGGCCACCTG
GAAGGTGCTGAACTGCTCTGGACATATGAGGGCCTACAAGCCACCTGCGCAGACTTCTCCAGCTGGGAGC
CCTGACTCAGAGCCCCCGCTGCAGTGCCTGGTGCTCATCTGCGAAGCCATCCCCCACCCAGGCAGCCTGG
AGCCCCCACTGGGCCGAGGGGCCTTCCTCAGCCGCCACAGCCTGGACATGAAGTTCACCTACTGTGACGA
CAGGATTGCAGAAGTGGCTGGCTATAGTCCCGATGACCTGATCGGCTGTTCCGCCTACGAGTACATCCAC
GCGCTGGACTCCGATGCGGTCAGCAAGAGCATCCACACCTTGCTGAGCAAGGGCCAGGCAGTAACAGGGC
AGTATCGCTTCCTGGCCCGGAGTGGTGGCTACCTGTGGACCCAGACCCAGGCCACAGTGGTGTCAGGGGG
ACGGGGCCCCCAGTCGGAGAGTATCGTCTGTGTCCATTTTTTAATCAGCCAGGTGGAAGAGACCGGAGTG
GTGCTGTCCCTGGAGCAAACGGAGCAACACTCTCGCAGACCCATTCAGCGGGGCGCCCCCTCTCAGAAGG
ACACCCCTAACCCTGGGGACAGCCTTGACACCCCTGGCCCCCGGATCCTTGCCTTCCTGCACCCGCCTTC
CCTGAGCGAGGCTGCCCTGGCCGCTGACCCCCGCCGTTTCTGCAGCCCTGACCTCCGTCGCCTCCTGGGA
CCCATCCTGGATGGGGCTTCAGTAGCAGCCACTCCCAGCACCCCGCTGGCCACACGGCACCCCCAAAGTC
CTCTTTCGGCTGATCTCCCAGATGAACTACCTGTGGGCACCGAGAATGTGCACAGACTCTTCACCTCCGG
GAAAGACACTGAGGCAGTGGAGACAGATTTAGATATAGCTCAGGATGCTGATGCTCTGGATTTGGAGATG
CTGGCCCCCTACATCTCCATGGATGATGACTTCCAGCTCAACGCCAGCGAGCAGCTACCCAGGGCCTACC
ACAGACCTCTGGGGGCTGTCCCCCGGCCCCGTGCTCGGAGCTTCCATGGCCTGTCACCTCCAGCCCTTGA
GCCCTCCCTGCTACCCCGCTGGGGGAGTGACCCCCGGCTGAGCTGCTCCAGCCCTTCCAGAGGGGACCCC
TCAGCATCCTCTCCCATGGCTGGGGCTCGGAAGAGGACCCTGGCCCAGAGCTCAGAGGACGAGGACGAGG
GAGTGGAGCTGCTGGGAGTGAGACCTCCCAAAAGGTCCCCCAGCCCAGAACACGAAAACTTTCTGCTCTT
TCCTCTCAGCCTGAGTTTCCTTCTGACAGGAGGACCAGCCCCAGGGAGCCTGCAGGACCCCAGCACCCCA
CTCCTGAACCTGAATGAGCCCCTGGGCCTGGGCCCCTCACTGCTCTCTCCGTACTCAGACGAGGACACTA
CCCAGCCCGGGGGCCCCTTCCAGCCAAGGGCAGGCTCAGCCCAGGCTGACTAG
