>Addgene plasmid #219207 | SFFV-HIF3A-Brd 265 | depositor partial sequence | sequence record 428102 | Barcode sequence
TGTACATCGCTTGTAGCGCT
